>Addgene plasmid #240768 | SAGA019 | addgene full sequence | sequence record 483933 | Addgene NGS Result
TTAATTAAGCGTTGCGCTTAATCTTTCTGCGAATTGAGATGACGCCACTGGCTGGGCGTCATCCCGGTTT
CCCGGGTAAACACCACCGAAAAATAGTTACTATCTTCAAAGCCACATTCGGTCGAAATATCACTGATTAA
CAGGCGGCTATGCTGGAGAAGATATTGCGCATGACACACTCTGACCTGTCGCAGATATTGATTGATGGTC
ATTCCAGTCTGCTGGCGAAATTGCTGACGCAAAACGCGCTCACTGCACGATGCCTCATCACAAAATTTAT
CCAGCGCAAAGGGACTTTTCAGGCTAGCCGCCAGCCGGGTAATCAGCTTATCCAGCAACGTTTCGCTGGA
TGTTGGCGGCAACGAATCACTGGTGTAACGATGGCGATTCAGCAACATCACCAACTGCCCGAACAGCAAC
TCAGCCATTTCGTTAGCAAACGGCACATGCTGACTACTTTCATGCTCAAGCTGACCAATAACCTGCCGCG
CCTGCGCCATCCCCATGCTACCTAAGCGCCAGTGTGGTTGCCCTGCGCTGGCGTTAAATCCCGGAATCGC
CCCCTGCCAGTCAAGATTCAGCTTCAGACGCTCCGGGCAATAAATAATATTCTGCAAAACCAGATCGTTA
ACGGAAGCGTAGGAGTGTTTATCATCAGCATGAATGTAAAAGAGATCGCCACGGGTAATGCGATAAGGGC
GATCGTTGAGTACATGCAGGCCATTACCGCGCCAGACAATCACCAGCTCACAAAAATCATGTGTATGTTC
AGCAAAGACATCTTGCGGATAACGGTCAGCCACAGCGACTGCCTGCTGGTCGCTGGCAAAAAAATCATCT
TTGAGAAGTTTTAACTGATGCGCCACCGTGGCTACCTCGGCCAGAGAACGAAGTTGATTATTCGCAATAT
GGCGTACAAATACGTTGAGAAGATTCGCGTTATTGCAGAAAGCCATCCCGTCCCTGGCGAATATCACGCG
GTGACCAGTTAAACTCTCGGCGAAAAAGCGTCGAAAAGTGGTTACTGTCGCTGAATCCACAGCGATAGGC
GATGTCAGTAACGCTGGCCTCGCTGTGGCGTAGCAGATGTCGGGCTTTCATCAGTCGCAGGCGGTTCAGG
TATCGCTGAGGCGTCAGTCCCGTTTGCTGCTTAAGCTGCCGATGTAGCGTACGCAGTGAAAGAGAAAATT
GATCCGCCACGGCATCCCAATTCACCTCATCGGCAAAATGGTCCTCCAGCCAGGCCAGAAGCAAGTTGAG
ACGTGATGCGCTGTTTTCCAGGTTCTCCTGCAAACTGCTTTTACGCAGCAAGAGCAGTAATTGCATAAAC
AAGATCTCGCGACTGGCGGTCGAGGGTAAATCATTTTCCCCTTCCTGCTGTTCCATCTGTGCAACCAGCT
GTCGCACCTGCTGCAATACGCTGTGGTTAACGCGCCAGTGAGACGGATACTGCCCATCCAGCTCTTGTGG
CAGCAACTGATTCAGCCCGGCGAGAAACTGAAATCGATCCGGCGAGCGATACAGCACATTGGTCAGACAC
AGATTATCGGTATGTTCATACAGATGCCGATCATGATCGCGTACGAAACAGACCGTGCCACCGGTGATGG
TATAGGGCTGCCCATTAAACACATGAATACCCGTGCCATGTTCGACAATCACAATTTCATGAAAATCATG
ATGATGTTCAGGAAAATCCGCCTGCGGGAGCCGGGGTTCTATCGCCACGGACGCGTTACCAGACGGAAAA
AAATCCACACTATGTAATACGGTCATACTGGCCTCCTGATGTCGTCAACACGGCGAAATAGTAATCACGA
GGTCAGGTTCTTACCTTAAATTTTCGACGGAAAACCACGTAAAAAACGTCGATTTTTCAAGATACAGCGT
GAATTTTCAGGAAATGCGGTGAGCATCACATCACCACAATTCAGCAAATTGTGAACATCATCACGTTCAT
CTTTCCCTGGTTGCCAATGGCCCATTTTCTTGTCAGTAACGAGAAGGTCGCGAATCCAGGCGCTTTTTAG
ACTGGTCGTATACTAGAGATTAAAGAGGAGAAAGAGCTAATGAAGGCTATTTTCGTACTGAAACATCTTA
ATCATGCTAAGGAGGTTTTCTAATGAGCAAAGGAGAAGAACTTTTCACTGGAGTTGTGCCAATTCTTGTT
GAATTAGATGGTGATGTTAATGGGCACAAATTTTCTGTCAGTGGAGAGGGTGAAGGTGATGCTACATACG
GAAAACTCACCCTTAAATTTATTTGCACTACTGGAAAACTACCTGTTCCATGGCCAACACTTGTCACTAC
TCTGACCTATGGCGTTCAATGCTTTTCCCGTTATCCGGATCACATGAAACGGCATGACTTTTTCAAGAGT
GCCATGCCCGAAGGTTATGTACAGGAACGCACTATATCTTTCAAAGATGACGGGAACTACAAGACGCGTG
CTGAAGTCAAGTTTGAAGGTGATACCCTTGTTAATCGTATCGAGTTAAAGGGTATTGATTTTAAAGAAGA
TGGAAACATTCTCGGACACAAACTAGAGTACAACTATAACTCACACAATGTATACATCACGGCAGACAAA
CAAAAGAATGGAATCAAAGCTAACTTCAAAATTCGCCACAACATTGAAGATGGTTCCGTTCAACTAGCAG
ACCATTATCAACAAAATACTCCAATTGGCGATGGCCCTGTCCTTTTACCAGACAACCATTACCTGTCGAC
ACAATCTGCCCTTTCGAAAGATCCCAACGAAAAGCGTGACCACATGGTCCTTCTTGAGTTTGTAACTGCT
GCTGGGATTACACATGGCATGGATGAGCTCTACAAATGACCAATTATTGAAGGCCGCTAACGCGGCCTTT
TTTTGTTTCTGGTCTCCCAAAAATTTATTTGCTTATTAATCATCCGGCTCGTATAATGTGTGGAGGGCCC
AAGTTCACTTAAAAAGGAGATTGGACATGAAGTCCAACAATGCGCTCATCGTCATCCTCGGCACCGTCAC
CCTGGATGCTGTAGGCATAGGCTTGGTTATGCCGGTACTGCCGGGCCTCTTGCGGGATATCGTCCATTCC
GACAGCATCGCCAGTCACTATGGCGTGCTGCTAGCGCTATATGCGTTGATGCAATTTCTATGCGCACCCG
TTCTCGGAGCACTGTCCGACCGCTTTGGCCGCCGCCCAGTCCTGCTCGCTTCGCTACTTGGAGCCACTAT
CGACTACGCGATCATGGCGACCACACCCGTCCTGTGGATTCTCTACGCCGGACGCATCGTGGCCGGCATC
ACCGGCGCCACAGGTGCGGTTGCTGGCGCCTATATCGCCGACATCACCGATGGGGAAGATCGGGCTCGCC
ACTTCGGGCTCATGAGCGCTTGTTTCGGCGTGGGTATGGTGGCAGGCCCCGTGGCCGGGGGACTGTTGGG
CGCCATCTCCCTGCACGCACCATTCCTTGCGGCGGCGGTGCTCAACGGCCTCAACCTACTACTGGGCTGC
TTCCTAATGCAGGAGTCGCATAAGGGAGAGCGCCGTCCGATGCCCTTGAGAGCCTTCAACCCAGTCAGCT
CCTTCCGGTGGGCGCGGGGCATGACCATTGTGGCCGCACTTATGACTGTCTTCTTTATCATGCAACTCGT
AGGACAGGTGCCGGCAGCGCTCTGGGTCATTTTCGGCGAGGACCGCTTTCGCTGGAGCGCGACGATGAGC
GGCCTGTCGCTTGCGGTATTCGGAATCTTGCACGCCCTCGCTCAAGCCTTCGTCACTGGTCCCGCCACCA
AACGTTTCGGCGAGAAGCAGGCCATTATCGCCGGCATGGCGGCCGACGCGCTGGGCTACGTCTTGCTGGC
GTTCGCGACGCGAGGCTGGATGGCCTTCCCCATTATGATTCTTCTCGCTTCCGGCGGCATCGGGATGCCC
GCGTTGCAGGCCATGCTGTCCAGGCAGGTAGATGACGACCATCAGGGACAGCTTCAAGGATCGCTCGCGG
CTCTTACCAGCCTAACTTCGATCACTGGACCGCTGATCGTCACGGCGATTTATGCCGCCTCGGCGAGCAC
ATGGAACGGGTTGGCATGGATTGTAGGCGCCGCCCTATACCTTGTCTGCCTCCCCGCGTTGCGTCGCGGT
GCATGGAGCCGGGCCACCTCGACCTGAGACAATTGTCCAGATAAAAAAAATCCTTAGCTTTCGCTAAGGA
TGATTTCTTTATTGTAATTCATTAAGCATTCTGCCGACATGGAAGCCATCACAAACGGCATGATGAACCT
GAATCGCCAGCGGCATCAGCACCTTGTCGCCTTGCGTATAATATTTGCCCATGGTGAAAACGGGGGCGAA
GAAGTTGTCCATATTGGCCACGTTTAAATCAAAACTGGTGAAACTCACCCAGGGATTGGCTGAGACGAAA
AACATATTCTCAATAAACCCTTTAGGGAAATAGGCCAGGTTTTCACCGTAACACGCCACATCTTGCGAAT
ATATGTGTAGAAACTGCCGGAAATCGTCGTGGTATTCACTCCAGAGCGATGAAAACGTTTCAGTTTGCTC
ATGGAAAACGGTGTAACAAGGGTGAACACTATCCCATATCACCAGCTCACCGTCTTTCATTGCCATACGA
AATTCCGGATGAGCATTCATCAGGCGGGCAAGAATGTGAATAAAGGCCGGATAAAACTTGTGCTTATTTT
TCTTTACGGTCTTTAAAAAGGCCGTAATATCCAGCTGAACGGTCTGGTTATAGGTACATTGAGCAACTGA
CTGAAATGCCTCAAAATGTTCTTTACGATGCCATTGGGATATATCAACGGTGGTATATCCAGTGATTTTT
TTCTCCATTTTAGCTTCCTTAGCTCCTGAAAATCTCGATAACTCAAAAAATACGCCCGGTAGTGATCTTA
TTTCATTATGGTGAAAGTTGGAACCTCTTACGTGCCGATCAACGTCTCATTTTCGCCAACTAGTCTGGAT
TCTCACCAATAAAAAACGCCCGGCGGCAACCGAGCGTTCTGAACAAATCCAGATGGAGTTCTGAGGTCAT
TACTGGATCTATCAACAGGAGTCCAAGGGGTCCCCAATAATTACGATTTAAATGACAAGGGTCCTTTTCC
GCTGCATAACCCTGCTTCGGGGTCATTATAGCGATTTTTTCGGTATATCCATCCTTTTTCGCACGATATA
CAGGATTTTGCCAAAGGGTTCGTGTAGACTTTCCTTGGTGTATCCAACGGCGTCAGCCGGGCAGGATAGG
TGAAGTAGGCCCACCCGCGAGCGGGTGTTCCTTCTTCACTGTCCCTTATTCGCACCTGGCGGTGCTCAAC
GGGAATCCTGCTCTGCGAGGCTGGCCGTAGGCCGGCCCCGTAGAAAAGATCAAAGGATCTTCTTGAGATC
CTTTTTTTCTGCGCGTAATCTGCTGCTTGCAAACAAAAAAACCACCGCTACCAGCGGTGGTTTGTTTGCC
GGATCAAGAGCTACCAACTCTTTTTCCGAAGGTAACTGGCTTCAGCAGAGCGCAGATACCAAATACTGTC
CTTCTAGTGTAGCCGTAGTTAGGCCACCACTTCAAGAACTCTGTAGCACCGCCTACATACCTCGCTCTGC
TAATCCTGTTACCAGTGGCTGCTGCCAGTGGCGATAAGTCGTGTCTTACCGGGTTGGACTCAAGACGATA
GTTACCGGATAAGGCGCAGCGGTCGGGCTGAACGGGGGGTTCGTGCACACAGCCCAGCTTGGAGCGAACG
ACCTACACCGAACTGAGATACCTACAGCGTGAGCTATGAGAAAGCGCCACGCTTCCCGAAGGGAGAAAGG
CGGACAGGTATCCGGTAAGCGGCAGGGTCGGAACAGGAGAGCGCACGAGGTAGCTTCCAGGGGGAAACGC
CTGGTATCTTTATAGTCCTGTCGGGTTTCGCCACCTCTGACTTGAGCGTCGATTTTTGTGATGCTCGTCA
GGGGGGCGGAGCCTATGGAAAAACGCCAGCAACGCGGCCTTTTTACGGTTCCTGGCCTTTTGCTGGCCTT
TTGCTCACATGTTCTTTCCTGCGTTATCCCCTGATTCTGTGGATAACCGTATTACCGCCTTTGAGTGAGC
TGATACCGCTCGCCGCAGCCGAACGACCGAGCGCAGCGAGTCAGTGAGCGAGGAAGCGGAAGAGCGCCTG
ATGCGGTATTTTCTCCTTACGCATCTGTGCGGTATTTCACACCGCATATGGTGCACTCTCAGTACAATCT
GCTCTGATGCCGCATAGTTAAGCCAGTATACACTCCGCTATCGCTACGTGACTGGGTCATGGCTGCGCCC
CGACACCCGCCAACACCCGCTGACGCGCCCTGACGGGCTTGTCTGCTCCCGGCATCCGCTTACAGACAAG
CTGTGACCGTCTCCGGGAGCTGCATGTGTCAGAGGTTTTCACCGTCATTACCGAAACGCGCGAGGCAGCT
GCGGTAAAGCTCATCAGCGTGGTCGTGCAGCGATTCACAGATGTCTGCCTGTTCATCCGCGTCCAGCTCG
TTGAGTTTCTCCAGAAGCGTTAATGTCTGGCTTCTGATAAAGCGGGCCATGTTAAGGGCGGTTTTTTCCT
GTTTGGTCACTGATGCCTCCGTGTAAGGGGGATTTCTGTTCATGGGGGTAATGATACCGATGAAACGAGA
GAGGATGTTCACGATACGGGTTACTGATGATGAACATGCCCGGTTACTGGAACGTTGTGAGGGTAAACAA
CTGGCGGTATGGATGCGGCGGGGGCGCGCCCAGCTGTCTAGGGCGGCGGATTTGTCCTACTCAGGAGAGC
GTTCACCGACAAACAACAGATAAAACGAAAGGCCCAGTCTTTCGACTGAGCCTTTCGTTTTATTTGATGC
CT
Features (pLannotate 1.2.2; 16 found; start..end, strand, type, name):
     18..866     -  CDS            rhaR: transcriptional activator of rhaR and rhaS; E. coli rhaR; needed for rhamnose-dependent activation of the rhaB promoter
    940..1776    -  CDS            rhaS: positive regulator of the rhaB promoter; E. coli rhaS; activated by L-rhamnose
   1922..2040    +  promoter       rhaB promoter: promoter of the E. coli rhaBAD operon, conferring tight induction with L-rhamnose and repression with D-glucose in the presence of RhaR and RhaS (Giacalone et al., 2006)
   2123..2836    +  CDS            Folding Reporter GFP: Folding Reporter GFP is a basic (constitutively fluorescent) green fluorescent protein published in 1999, derived from Aequorea victoria.
   2905..2928    +  promoter       trc promoter (fragment): strong E. coli promoter; hybrid between the trp and lac UV5 promoters
   2967..4157    +  CDS            TcR: tetracycline efflux protein; tet; confers resistance to tetracycline
   4168..4207    -  terminator     bacterial terminator (fragment): putative bacterial transcription terminator
   4212..4838    -  CDS            CmR (fragment): chloramphenicol acetyltransferase; cat; confers resistance to chloramphenicol
   4839..4941    -  promoter       cat promoter: promoter of the E. coli cat gene encoding chloramphenicol acetyltransferase
   4969..5063    -  terminator     lambda t0 terminator: transcription terminator from phage lambda
   5239..5347    +  oriT           oriT: incP origin of transfer
   5383..5971    +  rep_origin     ori: high-copy-number ColE1/pMB1/pBR322/pUC origin of replication
   6157..6297    -  misc_feature   bom: basis of mobility region from pBR322
   6399..6590    -  CDS            rop: Rop protein, which maintains plasmids at low copy number; rop
   6631..6741    +  CDS            mbeC (fragment): MBEC_ECOLX - Experimental evidence at protein level: Swiss-Prot protein existence level 1. Required for efficient mobilization of ColE1 plasmid and is thus essential to promote the specific transfer of the plasmid during conjugation. Probably functions by inducing DNA bending, helping the MbeA relaxase to melt the DNA around the nic site and cleave the phosphodiester bond. Binds specifically double-stranded DNA (dsDNA) containing the ColE1 oriT but does not recognize the inverted repeat (IR). From Escherichia coli.
   6770..6856    -  terminator     rrnB T1 terminator: Escherichia coli rrnB; transcription terminator T1 from the E. coli rrnB gene
