[The description below was written by a language model from this plasmid's Addgene catalogue record and pLannotate feature annotations shown in this document.]
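Description:
SAGA019 is a 6,862 bp synthetic-biology plasmid built on a pSEVAx91 backbone for use in Escherichia coli, where it serves as a platform for in vivo recombineering of plasmid DNA. It replicates from a pBR322-type ColE1/pMB1 origin accompanied by the rop gene and the bom region. Rop normally moderates the copy number of this replicon family, although the catalogue entry lists the plasmid as high copy. An incP oriT and a fragment of mbeC are also annotated, reflecting the mobilisable SEVA and pBR322 heritage. The plasmid is maintained with tetracycline.

The payload is the "triple selection cassette" gfp-tetA-CmTrunc. A rhamnose-inducible expression module, consisting of the divergently encoded rhaS and rhaR activators and the rhaB (PrhaBAD) promoter, drives a GFP reporter annotated as Folding Reporter GFP, with translation initiated through what the insert name calls a medium-strength BCD (bicistronic design) element. Downstream lies tetA (TcR), preceded by a trc promoter fragment. The record notes a mutation in the tetA translation initiation region but does not specify it. On the opposite strand, a cat promoter drives a truncated chloramphenicol acetyltransferase gene (CmTrunc), which is presumably non-functional as it stands. Lambda t0, rrnB T1 and a further terminator fragment insulate the modules.

Together these parts give three readouts for tracking recombination events: fluorescence, tetracycline resistance, and a chloramphenicol marker that could plausibly be restored by recombination. The record itself does not spell out how each marker is used in the selection scheme.
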