Addgene plasmid #240768: SAGA019
Purpose: Plasmid contains the triple selection cassette gfp -tetApBR322-ROP- CmTrunc that allows for in vivo recombineering in E.coli.
Depositing lab: Morten Norholm. Depositing organization: Danmarks Tekniske Universitet. Publication: Simple and robust in vivo engineering of plasmid DNA at any copy number in Escherichia coli. Sepulchro AGV, Kozlowski HCJ, Norholm MHH. Commun Biol. 2025 Jun 17;8(1):933. doi: 10.1038/s42003-025-08361-9. PubMed 40527904.
Backbone
  Vector backbone: pSEVAx91
  Vector type: Synthetic Biology
Growth in bacteria
  Bacterial resistance: Tetracycline, 10 μg/mL
  Growth temperature: 37°C
  Growth strain: DH5alpha
  Copy number: High Copy
Gene/Insert
  Gene/Insert name: SAGA pBR322-ROP PrhaBAD BCD_medium - gfp -tetApBR322-ROP- CmTrunc
  Species: Unspecified
  Mutation: Mutation on translation initiation region of tetA
  Cloning method: Other
Terms and licenses: Academic/Nonprofit Terms; Industry Terms: Not Available to Industry
How to cite: SAGA019 was a gift from Morten Norholm (Addgene plasmid # 240768 ; http://n2t.net/addgene:240768 ; RRID:Addgene_240768)
